>Addgene plasmid #83138 | Hs.KRAS4b S181E | depositor full sequence | sequence record 158101 | Full Sequence
TTAACGCTAGCATGGATGTTTTCCCAGTCACGACGTTGTAAAACGACGGCCAGTCTTAAAATTCGAGCTC
GGTCCGAGGATCCGAAATAATGATTTTATTTTGACTGATAGTGACCTGTTCGTTGCAACAAATTGATAAG
CAATGCTTTTTTATAATGCCAACTTTGTACAAAAAAGTTGGCACCATGACTGAATATAAACTTGTGGTAG
TTGGAGCTGGTGGCGTAGGCAAGAGTGCCTTGACGATACAGCTAATTCAGAATCATTTTGTGGACGAATA
TGATCCAACAATAGAGGATTCCTACAGGAAGCAAGTAGTAATTGATGGAGAAACCTGTCTCTTGGATATT
CTCGACACAGCAGGTCAAGAGGAGTACAGTGCAATGAGGGACCAGTACATGAGGACTGGGGAGGGCTTTC
TTTGTGTATTTGCCATAAATAATACTAAATCATTTGAAGATATTCACCATTATAGAGAACAAATTAAAAG
AGTTAAGGACTCTGAAGATGTACCTATGGTCCTAGTAGGAAATAAATGTGATTTGCCTTCTAGAACAGTA
GACACAAAACAGGCTCAGGACTTAGCAAGAAGTTATGGAATTCCTTTTATTGAAACATCAGCAAAGACAA
GACAGGGTGTTGATGATGCCTTCTATACATTAGTTCGAGAAATTCGAAAACATAAAGAAAAGATGAGCAA
AGATGGTAAAAAGAAGAAAAAGAAGGAGAAGACAAAGTGTGTAATTATGTAATCAACTTTCTTGTACAAA
GTTGGCATTATAGGAAAGCATTGCTTATCAATTTGTTGCAACGAACAGGTCACTATCAGTCAAAATAAAA
TCATTATTTGCATGCAAGCTTAGATCCTCTAGACCAGCCAGGACAGAAATGCCTCGACTTCGCTGCTACC
CAAGGTTGCCGGGTGACGCACACCGTGGAAACGGATGAAGGCACGAACCCAGTGGACATAAGCCTGTTCG
GTTCGTAAGCTGTAATGCAAGTAGCGTATGCGCTCACGCAACTGGTCCAGAACCTTGACCGAACGCAGCG
GTGGTAACGGCGCAGTGGCGGTTTTCATGGCTTGTTATGACTGTTTTTTTGGGGTACAGTCTATGCCTCG
GGCATCCAAGCAGCAAGCGCGTTACGCCGTGGGTCGATGTTTGATGTTATGGAGCAGCAACGATGTTACG
CAGCAGGGCAGTCGCCCTAAAACAAAGTTAAACATTATGAGGGAAGCGGTGATCGCCGAAGTATCGACTC
AACTATCAGAGGTAGTTGGCGTCATCGAGCGCCATCTCGAACCGACGTTGCTGGCCGTACATTTGTACGG
CTCCGCAGTGGATGGCGGCCTGAAGCCACACAGTGATATTGATTTGCTGGTTACGGTGACCGTAAGGCTT
GATGAAACAACGCGGCGAGCTTTGATCAACGACCTTTTGGAAACTTCGGCTTCCCCTGGAGAGAGCGAGA
TTCTCCGCGCTGTAGAAGTCACCATTGTTGTGCACGACGACATCATTCCGTGGCGTTATCCAGCTAAGCG
CGAACTGCAATTTGGAGAATGGCAGCGCAATGACATTCTTGCAGGTATCTTCGAGCCAGCCACGATCGAC
ATTGATCTGGCTATCTTGCTGACAAAAGCAAGAGAACATAGCGTTGCCTTGGTAGGTCCAGCGGCGGAGG
AACTCTTTGATCCGGTTCCTGAACAGGATCTATTTGAGGCGCTAAATGAAACCTTAACGCTATGGAACTC
GCCGCCCGACTGGGCTGGCGATGAGCGAAATGTAGTGCTTACGTTGTCCCGCATTTGGTACAGCGCAGTA
ACCGGCAAAATCGCGCCGAAGGATGTCGCTGCCGACTGGGCAATGGAGCGCCTGCCGGCCCAGTATCAGC
CCGTCATACTTGAAGCTAGACAGGCTTATCTTGGACAAGAAGAAGATCGCTTGGCCTCGCGCGCAGATCA
GTTGGAAGAATTTGTCCACTACGTGAAAGGCGAGATCACCAAGGTAGTCGGCAAATAACCCTCGAGCCAC
CCATGACCAAAATCCCTTAACGTGAGTTACGCGTCGTTCCACTGAGCGTCAGACCCCGTAGAAAAGATCA
AAGGATCTTCTTGAGATCCTTTTTTTCTGCGCGTAATCTGCTGCTTGCAAACAAAAAAACCACCGCTACC
AGCGGTGGTTTGTTTGCCGGATCAAGAGCTACCAACTCTTTTTCCGAAGGTAACTGGCTTCAGCAGAGCG
CAGATACCAAATACTGTCCTTCTAGTGTAGCCGTAGTTAGGCCACCACTTCAAGAACTCTGTAGCACCGC
CTACATACCTCGCTCTGCTAATCCTGTTACCAGTGGCTGCTGCCAGTGGCGATAAGTCGTGTCTTACCGG
GTTGGACTCAAGACGATAGTTACCGGATAAGGCGCAGCGGTCGGGCTGAACGGGGGGTTCGTGCACACAG
CCCAGCTTGGAGCGAACGACCTACACCGAACTGAGATACCTACAGCGTGAGCATTGAGAAAGCGCCACGC
TTCCCGAAGGGAGAAAGGCGGACAGGTATCCGGTAAGCGGCAGGGTCGGAACAGGAGAGCGCACGAGGGA
GCTTCCAGGGGGAAACGCCTGGTATCTTTATAGTCCTGTCGGGTTTCGCCACCTCTGACTTGAGCGTCGA
TTTTTGTGATGCTCGTCAGGGGGGCGGAGCCTATGGAAAAACGCCAGCAACGCGGCCTTTTTACGGTTCC
TGGCCTTTTGCTGGCCTTTTGCTCACATGTTCTTTCCTGCGTTATCCCCTGATTCTGTGGATAACCGTAT
TACCGCCTTTGAGTGAGCTGATACCGCTCGCCGCAGCCGAACGACCGAGCGCAGCGAGTCAGTGAGCGAG
GAAGCGGAAGAGCGCCCAATACGCAAACCGCCTCTCCCCGCGCGTTGGCCGATTCATTAATGCAGCTGGC
ACGACAGGTTTCCCGACTGGAAAGCGGGCAGTGAGCGCAACGCAATTAATACGCGTACCGCTAGCCAGGA
AGAGTTTGTAGAAACGCAAAAAGGCCATCCGTCAGGATGGCCTTCTGCTTAGTTTGATGCCTGGCAGTTT
ATGGCGGGCGTCCTGCCCGCCACCCTCCGGGCCGTTGCTTCACAACGTTCAAATCCGCTCCCGGCGGATT
TGTCCTACTCAGGAGAGCGTTCACCGACAAACAACAGATAAAACGAAAGGCCCAGTCTTCCGACTGAGCC
TTTCGTTTTATTTGATGCCTGGCAGTTCCCTACTCTCGCG
Features (pLannotate 1.2.2; 11 found; start..end, strand, type, name):
     18..54      -  CDS            lacZα (fragment): LacZα fragment of β-galactosidase; lacZ fragment
     85..180     +  protein_bind   attL3: mutant version of attL; recombination site for the Gateway® LR reaction LR Clonase™
    186..752     +  CDS            K-Ras: human small GTPase proto-oncoprotein
    757..850     -  protein_bind   attL2 (fragment): mutant version of attL; recombination site for the Gateway® LR reaction LR Clonase™
    965..988     +  promoter       Pc promoter (fragment): intI1 (promoter lies within the coding sequence); class 1 integron promoter
   1164..1220    +  CDS            GmR (fragment): gentamycin acetyltransferase; aacC1; confers resistance to gentamycin
   1227..2018    +  CDS            SmR: aminoglycoside adenylyltransferase (Murphy, 1985); aadA; confers resistance to spectinomycin and streptomycin
   2111..2699    +  rep_origin     ori: high-copy-number ColE1/pMB1/pBR322/pUC origin of replication
   2882..2974    +  CDS            lacI (fragment): lac repressor; lacI; The lac repressor binds to the lac operator to inhibit transcription in E. coli. This inhibition can be relieved by adding lactose or isopropyl-β-D-thiogalactopyranoside (IPTG).
   3029..3056    -  terminator     rrnB T2 terminator: transcription terminator T2 from the E. coli rrnB gene
   3188..3231    +  terminator     rrnB T1 terminator: Escherichia coli rrnB; transcription terminator T1 from the E. coli rrnB gene
