[The description below was written by a language model from this plasmid's Addgene catalogue record and pLannotate feature annotations shown in this document.]
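Description:
Hs.KRAS4b S181E is a Gateway entry clone built on the pDonor-255 backbone, carrying the human KRAS4B open reading frame (567 bp, matching the annotated K-Ras coding sequence) in a plasmid of about 3.3 kb. It is maintained in E. coli through a high-copy ColE1/pUC-type origin and selected with spectinomycin via the aadA (SmR) aminoglycoside adenylyltransferase gene. That gene appears to be expressed from an integron-derived region, since the annotation detects fragments of a class 1 integron Pc promoter and a gentamicin acetyltransferase remnant just upstream. Short lacZα and lacI fragments are backbone leftovers rather than functional genes. The rrnB T1 and T2 terminators upstream of the cloning region help insulate the insert from read-through transcription.

The ORF is flanked by attL recombination sites, which the automated annotation labels as attL3 on the 5′ side and a partial attL2 on the 3′ side. These sites allow LR Clonase-mediated transfer of the insert into attR-containing destination vectors. As an entry clone, the plasmid carries no promoter to drive KRAS expression, so promoter, tags and host range are supplied by the chosen destination vector. The insert retains its stop codon, making it suitable for expressing native protein or N-terminal fusions but not C-terminal ones.

The S181E substitution replaces serine 181, which lies in the C-terminal hypervariable region of K-Ras4B and is a known phosphorylation site, with glutamate. This change is commonly used as a phosphomimetic, although the record does not state the intended application. The clone is best viewed as a source module for building expression constructs to study this KRAS variant.
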