Addgene plasmid #83138: Hs.KRAS4b S181E
Purpose: Gateway ORF Entry clone of human KRAS4B [NM_004985.4 ] with stop codon (for native or N-terminal fusions), S181E mutation
Depositing lab: Dominic Esposito. Depositing organization: National Cancer Institute (NCI).
Backbone
  Vector backbone: pDonor-255
  Backbone size w/o insert (bp): 2693
  Vector type: Gateway Entry Clone
Growth in bacteria
  Bacterial resistance: Spectinomycin, 50 μg/mL
  Growth temperature: 37°C
  Growth strain: DH10B
  Copy number: High Copy
Gene/Insert
  Gene/Insert name: KRAS
  Species: H. sapiens (human)
  Insert size (bp): 567
  Mutation: S181E
  GenBank ID: NM_004985.4
  Entrez Gene: KRAS (a.k.a. 'C-K-RAS, C-K-RAS, CFC2, K-RAS2A, K-RAS2B, K-RAS4A, K-RAS4B, K-Ras, K-Ras 2, KI-RAS, KRAS1, KRAS2, NS, NS3, OES, RALD, RASK2, c-Ki-ras, c-Ki-ras2)
  Cloning method: Gateway Cloning
  Sequencing primers: 5′ M13F 23-mer (5'-CCCAGTCACGACGTTGTAAAACG); 3′ attLR 23-mer (5'-TAACATCAGAGATTTTGAGACAC)
Terms and licenses: Academic/Nonprofit Terms; Industry Terms: Not Available to Industry
How to cite: Hs.KRAS4b S181E was a gift from Dominic Esposito (Addgene plasmid # 83138 ; http://n2t.net/addgene:83138 ; RRID:Addgene_83138)
