>Addgene plasmid #83138 | Hs.KRAS4b S181E | addgene partial sequence | sequence record 159016 | M13pUC-Fwd 5'-CCCAGTCACGACGTTGTAAAACG-3'
AATTCGAGCTCGGTCCGAGGATCCGAAATAATGATTTTATTTTGACTGATAGTGACCTGTTCGTTGCAAC
AAATTGATAAGCAATGCTTTTTTATAATGCCAACTTTGTACAAAAAAGTTGGCACCATGACTGAATATAA
ACTTGTGGTAGTTGGAGCTGGTGGCGTAGGCAAGAGTGCCTTGACGATACAGCTAATTCAGAATCATTTT
GTGGACGAATATGATCCAACAATAGAGGATTCCTACAGGAAGCAAGTAGTAATTGATGGAGAAACCTGTC
TCTTGGATATTCTCGACACAGCAGGTCAAGAGGAGTACAGTGCAATGAGGGACCAGTACATGAGGACTGG
GGAGGGCTTTCTTTGTGTATTTGCCATAAATAATACTAAATCATTTGAAGATATTCACCATTATAGAGAA
CAAATTAAAAGAGTTAAGGACTCTGAAGATGTACCTATGGTCCTAGTAGGAAATAAATGTGATTTGCCTT
CTAGAACAGTAGACACAAAACAGGCTCAGGACTTAGCAAGAAGTTATGGAATTCCTTTTATTGAAACATC
AGCAAAGACAAGACAGGGTGTTGATGATGCCTTCTATACATTAGTTCGAGAAATTCGAAAACATAAAGAA
AAGATGAGCAAAGATGGTAAAAAGAAGAAAAAGAAGGAGAAGACAAAGTGTGTAATTATGTAATCAACTT
TCTTGTACAAAGTTGGCATTATAGGAAAGCATTGCTTATCAATTTGTTGCAACGAACAGGTCACTATCAG
TCAAAATAAAATCATTATTTGCATGCAAGCTTAGATCCTCTAGACCAGCCAGGACAGAAATGCCTCGACT
TCGCTGCTACCCAAGGTTGCCGGGTGACGCACACCGTGGAAACGGATGAAGGCACGAACC
